>Addgene plasmid #29500 | pBacPAK8-VHL(1-155) | addgene partial sequence | sequence record 34902 | 29500 with polyhedrin-fwd (5' AAATGATAACCATCTCGC 3')
TTTCGTACAGTTTTGTAATAAAAAAACCTATAAATACGGATCCCTGCAGGCCTCGAGTTCGAATCTAGCA
TGCCCCGGAGGGCGGAGAACTGGGACGAGGCCGAGGTAGGCGCGGAGGAGGCAGGCGTCGAAGAGTACGG
CCCTGAAGAAGACGGCGGGGAGGAGTCGGGCGCCGAGGAGTCCGGCCCGGAAGAGTCCGGCCCGGAGGAA
CTGGGCGCCGAGGAGGAGATGGAGGCCGGGCGACCGCGGCCCGTGCTGCGCTCGGTGAACTCGCGCGAGC
CCTCCCAGGTCATCTTCTGCAATCGCAGTCCGCGCGTCGTGCTGCCCGTATGGCTCAACTTCGACGGCGA
GCCGCAGCCCTACCCAACGCTGCCGCCTGGCACGGGCCGCCGCATCCACAGCTACCGAGGTCACCTTTGG
CTCTTCAGAGATGCAGGGACACACGATGGGCTTCTGGTTAACCAAACTGAATTATTTGTGCCATCTCTCA
ATGTTGACGGACAGCCTATTTTTGCCAATATCACACTGCCAGTGTAGCTCGAGGAATTCCCGGGCGGCCG
CTTAATTAATTGATCCGGGTTATTAGTACATTTATTAAGCGCTAGATTCTGTGCGTTGTTGATTTACAGA
CAATTGTTGTACGTATTTTAATAATTCATTAAATTTATAATCTTTAGGGTGGTATGTTAGAGCGAAAATC
AAATGATTTTCAGCGTCTTTATATCTGAATTTAAATATTAAATCCTCAATAGATTTGTAAAATAGGTTTC
GATTAGTTTCAAACAAGGGTTGTTTTTCCGAACCGATGGCTGGACTATCTAATGGATTTTCGCTCAACGC
CACAAAACTTGCCAAATCTTGTAGCAGCAATCTAGCTTTGTCGATATTCGTTTGT
