[The description below was written by a language model from this plasmid's Addgene catalogue record.]
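Description:
pBacPAK8-VHL(1-155) is an insect expression construct built on the commercial pBacPAK8 backbone (about 5.5 kb without insert), a baculovirus transfer vector. Plasmids of this type are not expressed directly. They are propagated in E. coli and then co-introduced into insect cells with baculoviral DNA, so that flanking viral sequences mediate recombination of the cloned gene into the viral genome. The resulting recombinant baculovirus drives production of the protein in infected insect cells. In pBacPAK8 this expression is generally understood to come from the strong, very late polyhedrin promoter, although the record itself lists no promoter or feature annotation. In bacteria the plasmid is maintained at high copy number under ampicillin selection.

The insert is a truncated form of the human von Hippel-Lindau tumor suppressor gene (VHL) encoding only residues 1 to 155, so the C-terminal part of the protein is absent. The record states that it was introduced by restriction cloning, but the sites used are not known. No epitope or purification tag is recorded, and its presence or absence cannot be determined from the available fields. The insert can be checked by sequencing with the standard Bac1 and Bac2 primers that flank the cloning region.

The associated publication concerns activation of HIF1alpha ubiquitination by a reconstituted VHL complex. This suggests the construct was made to produce a VHL deletion mutant in insect cells for biochemical reconstitution, probably to compare it with the full-length protein in complex assembly and ubiquitination activity. The record does not spell out the specific experimental role of this truncation.
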