Addgene plasmid #29500: pBacPAK8-VHL(1-155)
Depositing lab: Joan Conaway & Ronald Conaway. Depositing organization: Stowers Institute for Medical Research. Publication: Activation of HIF1alpha ubiquitination by a reconstituted von Hippel-Lindau (VHL) tumor suppressor complex. Kamura T, Sato S, Iwai K, Czyzyk-Krzeska M, Conaway RC, Conaway JW. Proc Natl Acad Sci U S A. 2000 Sep 12. 97(19):10430-5. 10.1073/pnas.190332597 PubMed 10973499.
Backbone
  Vector backbone: pBacPAK8
  Backbone manufacturer: Clontech
  Backbone size w/o insert (bp): 5500
  Vector type: Insect Expression
Growth in bacteria
  Bacterial resistance: Ampicillin, 100 μg/mL
  Growth temperature: 37°C
  Growth strain: DH5alpha
  Copy number: High Copy
Gene/Insert
  Gene/Insert name: Von Hippel-Lindau (alt name: VHL)
  Species: H. sapiens (human)
  Mutation: VHL(1-155)only
  Entrez Gene: VHL (a.k.a. HRCA1, RCA1, VHL1, pVHL)
  Cloning method: Restriction Enzyme; 5′ cloning site don't know (unknown if destroyed); 3′ cloning site don't know (unknown if destroyed)
  Sequencing primers: 5′ Bac1 Primer; 3′ Bac2 Primer
Terms and licenses: Academic/Nonprofit Terms; Industry Terms: Not Available to Industry
How to cite: pBacPAK8-VHL(1-155) was a gift from Joan Conaway & Ronald Conaway (Addgene plasmid # 29500 ; http://n2t.net/addgene:29500 ; RRID:Addgene_29500)
